>Addgene plasmid #235821 | pME_Cp_0_2_071_Synthetic_promoter_15 | addgene full sequence | sequence record 476030 | Addgene NGS Result
GGTCTCGGGAGTTTTGCTATTATTGACAAAAAAAAATAAAAAAGTTAAATTAAAAACTACTTGAGACCAC
TCATCGCGACTAGTAGCGGCCGCTGCAGTCCGGCAAAAAAGGGCAAGGTGTCACCACCCTGCCCTTTTTC
TTTAAAACCGAAAAGATTACTTCGCGTTATGCAGGCTTCCTCGCTCACTGACTCGCTGCGCTCGGTCGTT
CGGCTGCGGCGAGCGGTATCAGCTCACTCAAAGGCGGTAATACGGTTATCCACAGAATCAGGGGATAACG
CAGGAAAGAACATGTGAGCAAAAGGCCAGCAAAAGGCCAGGAACCGTAAAAAGGCCGCGTTGCTGGCGTT
TTTCCATAGGCTCCGCCCCCCTGACGAGCATCACAAAAATCGACGCTCAAGTCAGAGGTGGCGAAACCCG
ACAGGACTATAAAGATACCAGGCGTTTCCCCCTGGAAGCTCCCTCGTGCGCTCTCCTGTTCCGACCCTGC
CGCTTACCGGATACCTGTCCGCCTTTCTCCCTTCGGGAAGCGTGGCGCTTTCTCATAGCTCACGCTGTAG
GTATCTCAGTTCGGTGTAGGTCGTTCGCTCCAAGCTGGGCTGTGTGCACGAACCCCCCGTTCAGCCCGAC
CGCTGCGCCTTATCCGGTAACTATCGTCTTGAGTCCAACCCGGTAAGACACGACTTATCGCCACTGGCAG
CAGCCACTGGTAACAGGATTAGCAGAGCGAGGTATGTAGGCGGTGCTACAGAGTTCTTGAAGTGGTGGCC
TAACTACGGCTACACTAGAAGAACAGTATTTGGTATCTGCGCTCTGCTGAAGCCAGTTACCTTCGGAAAA
AGAGTTGGTAGCTCTTGATCCGGCAAACAAACCACCGCTGGTAGCGGTGGTTTTTTTGTTTGCAAGCAGC
AGATTACGCGCAGAAAAAAAGGATCTCAAGAAGATCCTTTGATCTTTTCTACGGGGTCTGACGCTCAGTG
GAACGAAAACTCACGTTAAGGGATTTTGGTCATGAGATTATCAAAAAGGATCTTCACCTAGATCCTTTTA
AATTAAAAATGAAGTTTTAAATCAATCTAAAGTATATATGAGTAAACTTGGTCTGACAGCTCGAGGCTTG
GATTCTCACCAATAAAAAACGCCCGGCGGCAACCGAGCGTTCTGAACAAATCCAGATGGAGTTCTGAGGT
CATTACTGGATCTATCAACAGGAGTCCAAGCGAGCTCGATATCAAATTACGCCCCGCCCTGCCACTCGTC
GCAGTACTGTTGTAATTCATTAAGCATTCTGCCGACATGGAAGCCATCACAAACGGCATGATGAACCTGA
ATCGCCAGCGGCATCAGCACCTTGTCGCCTTGCGTATAATATTTGCCCATGGTGAAAACGGGGGCGAAGA
AGTTGTCCATATTGGCCACGTTTAAATCAAAACTGGTGAAACTCACCCAGGGATTGGCTGATACGAAAAA
CATATTCTCAATAAACCCTTTAGGGAAATAGGCCAGGTTTTCACCGTAACACGCCACATCTTGCGAATAT
ATGTGTAGAAACTGCCGGAAATCGTCGTGGTATTCACTCCAGAGTGATGAAAACGTTTCAGTTTGCTCAT
GGAAAACGGTGTAACAAGGGTGAACACTATCCCATATCACCAGCTCACCGTCTTTCATTGCCATACGAAA
TTCCGGATGAGCATTCATCAGGCGGGCAAGAATGTGAATAAAGGCCGGATAAAACTTGTGCTTATTTTTC
TTTACGGTCTTTAAAAAGGCCGTAATATCCAGCTGAACGGTCTGGTTATAGGTACATTGAGCAACTGACT
GAAATGCCTCAAAATGTTCTTTACGATGCCATTGGGATATATCAACGGTGGTATATCCAGTGATTTTTTT
CTCCATTTTAGCTTCCTTAGCTCCTGAAAATCTCGATAACTCAAAAAATACGCCCGGTAGTGATCTTATT
TCATTATGGTGAAAGTTGGAACCTCTTACGTGCCCGATCAACTCGAGTGCCACCTGACGTCTAAGAAACC
ATTATTATCATGACATTAACCTATAAAAATAGGCGTATCACGAGGCAGAATTTCAGATAAAAAAAATCCT
TAGCTTTCGCTAAGGATGATTTCTGGAATTCGCGGCCGCTTCTAGAGCGATGAGT
Features (pLannotate 1.2.2; 8 found; start..end, strand, type, name):
     79..98      +  misc_feature   BioBrick suffix: universal suffix for all parts
     99..156     +  terminator     his operon terminator: This putative transcriptin terminator from the E. coli his operon has a 2-bp deletion introduced during synthesis. Its efficiency has not been determined.
    351..939     -  rep_origin     ori: high-copy-number ColE1/pMB1/pBR322/pUC origin of replication
   1122..1216    -  terminator     lambda t0 terminator: transcription terminator from phage lambda
   1240..1896    -  CDS            cat: CAT_ECOLX - Experimental evidence at protein level: Swiss-Prot protein existence level 1. This enzyme is an effector of chloramphenicol resistance in bacteria. From Escherichia coli. This protein is used as a marker in many commonly used cloning vectors, such as pACYC184.
   1897..1994    -  promoter       cat promoter: promoter of the E. coli cat gene encoding chloramphenicol acetyltransferase
   2080..2123    -  terminator     bacterial terminator: putative bacterial transcription terminator
   2126..2147    +  misc_feature   BioBrick prefix: BioBrick prefix for parts that do not start with "ATG"
