[The description below was written by a language model from this plasmid's Addgene catalogue record and pLannotate feature annotations shown in this document.]
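Description:
pME_Cp_0_2_071_Synthetic_promoter_15 is a small (about 2.2 kb) synthetic-biology part plasmid that stores a single regulatory element for a modular cloning toolkit aimed at engineering the chloroplast of Chlamydomonas. The insert is a 54 bp synthetic promoter, "Synthetic promoter 15", designed on the basis of the Chlamydomonas chloroplast rrn16 (16S ribosomal RNA) promoter. It was cloned into the pME_Cp_UAV_GFP backbone through BsaI sites that were destroyed during assembly, which is typical of Golden Gate cloning with a type IIS enzyme. The backbone name suggests a universal acceptor vector in which a GFP dropout is replaced by the incoming part. No GFP feature is annotated in the final sequence, but the record does not spell this mechanism out.

The rest of the plasmid is bacterial maintenance machinery. A high-copy ColE1/pMB1/pUC-type origin supports replication in E. coli, and a cat gene encoding chloramphenicol acetyltransferase, driven by its own cat promoter and followed by the lambda t0 terminator, provides chloramphenicol selection. BioBrick prefix and suffix sequences sit on either side of the part position, which spans the sequence's numbering origin. Next to them are a his operon terminator and another putative bacterial terminator, which insulate the part from read-through transcription from the backbone. The automated annotation does not label the promoter insert itself, which is expected for a short synthetic sequence.

The plasmid has no chloroplast homology arms, algal selection marker or reporter, so it is not a transformation vector in its own right. It serves as a source of a promoter part to be combined with other parts into chloroplast expression cassettes, for example to tune or compare transgene expression strength.
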