Addgene plasmid #235821: pME_Cp_0_2_071_Synthetic_promoter_15
Purpose: Synthetic promoter 15 based on Chlamydomonas rrn16 promoter
Depositing lab: Tobias Erb. Depositing organization: Max Planck Institute for Terrestrial Microbiology. Publication: A modular high-throughput approach for advancing synthetic biology in the chloroplast of Chlamydomonas. Inckemann RM, Chotel T, Burgis M, Brinkmann CK, Andreas L, Baumann J, Sharma P, Klose M, Barrett J, Ries F, Paczia N, Glatter T, Mackinder LCM, Willmund F, Erb TJ. Nat Plants. 2025 Nov;11(11):2332-2349. doi: 10.1038/s41477-025-02126-2. Epub 2025 Nov 3. PubMed 41184475.
Backbone
  Vector backbone: pME_Cp_UAV_GFP
  Backbone size w/o insert (bp): 2101
  Vector type: Synthetic Biology
Growth in bacteria
  Bacterial resistance: Chloramphenicol, 25 μg/mL
  Growth temperature: 37°C
  Growth strain: DH5alpha
  Copy number: High Copy
Gene/Insert
  Gene/Insert name: Synthetic promoter 15
  Species: Synthetic
  Insert size (bp): 54
  Mutation: none
  Cloning method: Restriction Enzyme; 5′ cloning site BsaI (destroyed during cloning); 3′ cloning site BsaI (destroyed during cloning)
  Sequencing primers: 5′ CGTATCACGAGGCAGAATTTC; 3′ CCTGCATAACGCGAAGTAATC
Terms and licenses: Academic/Nonprofit Terms; Industry Terms: Not Available to Industry
Depositor comments: Please visit https://doi.org/10.1101/2024.05.08.593163 for bioRxiv preprint.
How to cite: pME_Cp_0_2_071_Synthetic_promoter_15 was a gift from Tobias Erb (Addgene plasmid # 235821 ; http://n2t.net/addgene:235821 ; RRID:Addgene_235821)
